Addgene plasmid #225527: pHM103
Purpose: Encodes constitutive GFP
Depositing lab: Jared Toettcher. Depositing organization: Princeton University. Publication: Recording morphogen signals reveals mechanisms underlying gastruloid symmetry breaking. McNamara HM, Solley SC, Adamson B, Chan MM, Toettcher JE. Nat Cell Biol. 2024 Oct 2. doi: 10.1038/s41556-024-01521-9. PubMed 39358450.
Backbone
  Vector backbone: piggyBac
Growth in bacteria
  Bacterial resistance: Ampicillin, 100 μg/mL
  Growth temperature: 37°C
  Growth strain: DH5alpha
  Copy number: Unknown
Gene/Insert
  Gene/Insert name: GFP
Terms and licenses: Academic/Nonprofit Terms; Industry Terms: Not Available to Industry
Depositor comments: Please visit https://doi.org/10.1101/2023.06.02.543474 for bioRxiv preprint.
How to cite: pHM103 was a gift from Jared Toettcher (Addgene plasmid # 225527 ; http://n2t.net/addgene:225527 ; RRID:Addgene_225527)
