[The description below was written by a language model from this plasmid's Addgene catalogue record and pLannotate feature annotations shown in this document.]
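Description:
pHM103 is a mammalian expression plasmid catalogued as built on a piggyBac transposon backbone and intended to provide constitutive GFP expression. It is maintained in E. coli through a high-copy ColE1/pUC-type origin and selected with ampicillin via the bla (AmpR) gene and its native promoter. Remnants of standard cloning-vector sequence are also detected, including fragments of bom, rop and lacI, together with a CAP binding site, lac promoter and lac operator. These appear to be backbone carry-over rather than functional parts of the payload.

The expression cassette consists of the human EF-1α promoter (core promoter plus intron A) driving EGFP, the mammalian codon-optimized enhanced GFP, followed by a WPRE, which generally boosts transcript stability and expression. The EF-1α core promoter annotation is split by two short matches to tet-operator-containing sequence (annotated as PLtetO-1 fragments). This suggests that tet operator sites may be embedded in the promoter, although the record describes expression simply as constitutive and does not comment on any tetracycline-responsive regulation. No polyadenylation signal, mammalian selection marker or piggyBac terminal inverted repeats are annotated in the automated feature table, so the transposon ends implied by the backbone name cannot be confirmed from the features listed. A very short hit to HIV-1 Rev is probably incidental.

In a piggyBac design, co-delivery with a transposase would integrate the cassette stably into the genome, giving durable fluorescent labelling of cells. The associated publication concerns recording morphogen signals in gastruloids, but the record does not state the specific role of this GFP construct in that work.
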