Features (pLannotate 1.2.2; 21 found; start..end, strand, type, name):
    361..382     +  CDS            Rev (fragment): human immunodeficiency virus 1 (HIV-1) Rev protein; rev; enhances nuclear export of unspliced and incompletely spliced viral mRNAs
    408..430     -  misc_feature   MCS (fragment): pBluescript multiple cloning site
    450..611     +  promoter       EF-1α core promoter (fragment): core promoter for human elongation factor EF-1α
    616..635     +  promoter       PLtetO-1 promoter (fragment): modified phage lambda PL promoter with tet operator sites (Lutz and Bujard, 1997)
    637..656     +  promoter       PLtetO-1 promoter (fragment): modified phage lambda PL promoter with tet operator sites (Lutz and Bujard, 1997)
    662..699     +  promoter       EF-1α core promoter (fragment): core promoter for human elongation factor EF-1α
    700..1638    +  intron         EF-1α intron A: intron upstream of the start codon of human EF-1α
   1686..2405    +  CDS            EGFP: the original enhanced GFP (Yang et al., 1996) mammalian codon-optimized
   2441..2471    +  misc_feature   MCS (fragment): pUC18/19 multiple cloning site
   2471..2487    +  misc_feature   MCS (fragment): pUC18/19 multiple cloning site
   2488..2506    +  misc_feature   MCS (fragment): pBluescript multiple cloning site
   2506..3094    +  misc_feature   WPRE: woodchuck hepatitis virus posttranscriptional regulatory element
   3414..3513    -  misc_feature   bom (fragment): basis of mobility region from pBR322
   3615..3650    -  CDS            rop (fragment): Rop protein, which maintains plasmids at low copy number; rop
   3745..3849    +  promoter       AmpR promoter: bla
   3850..4710    +  CDS            AmpR: β-lactamase; bla; confers resistance to ampicillin, carbenicillin, and related antibiotics
   4881..5469    +  rep_origin     ori: high-copy-number ColE1/pMB1/pBR322/pUC origin of replication
   5652..5744    +  CDS            lacI (fragment): lac repressor; lacI; The lac repressor binds to the lac operator to inhibit transcription in E. coli. This inhibition can be relieved by adding lactose or isopropyl-β-D-thiogalactopyranoside (IPTG).
   5757..5778    +  protein_bind   CAP binding site: CAP binding activates transcription in the presence of cAMP. E. coli catabolite activator protein
   5793..5823    +  promoter       lac promoter: promoter for the E. coli lac operon
   5831..5847    +  protein_bind   lac operator: The lac repressor binds to the lac operator to inhibit transcription in E. coli. This inhibition can be relieved by adding lactose or isopropyl-β-D-thiogalactopyranoside (IPTG). lac repressor encoded by lacI
>Addgene plasmid #225527 | pHM103 | addgene full sequence | sequence record 453800 | Addgene NGS Result
GGGGCGCGCCATTCTAGATTAACCCTAGAAAGATAGTCTGCGTAAAATTGACGCATGCATTCTTGAAATA
TTGCTCTCTCTTTCTAAATAGCGCGAATCCGTCGCTGTGCATTTAGGACATCTCAGTCGCCGCTTGGAGC
TCCCGTGAGGCGTGCTTGTCAATGCGGTAAGTGTCACTGATTTTGAACTATAACGACCGCGTGAGTCAAA
ATGACGCATGATTATCTTTTACGTGACTTTTAAGATTTAACTCATACGATAATTATATTGTTATTTCATG
TTCTACTTACGTGATAACTTATTATATATATATTTTCTTGTTATAGATATCAACTAGAATGCTAGCATGG
GCCCAGATCTCCGAGGGGACCCGACAGGCCCGCAGGGACAGCAGAGATCCAGTTTGGATCGATAAGCTTG
ATATCGAATTGGCTCCGGTGCCCGTCAGTGGGCAGAGCGCACATCGCCCACAGTCCCCGAGAAGTTGGGG
GGAGGGGTCGGCAATTGAACCGGTGCCTAGAGAAGGTGGCGCGGGGTAAACTGGGAAAGTGATGTCGTGT
ACTGGCTCCGCCTTTTTCCCGAGGGTGGGGGAGAACCGTATATAAGTGCAGGATCTCCCTATCAGTGATA
GAGATCTCCCTATCAGTGATAGAGATCGTCGACGTTCTTTTTCGCAACGGGTTTGCCGCCAGAACACAGG
TAAGTGCCGTGTGTGGTTCCCGCGGGCCTGGCCTCTTTACGGGTTATGGCCCTTGCGTGCCTTGAATTAC
TTCCACCTGGCTGCAGTACGTGATTCTTGATCCCGAGCTTCGGGTTGGAAGTGGGTGGGAGAGTTCGAGG
CCTTGCGCTTAAGGAGCCCCTTCGCCTCGTGCTTGAGTTGAGGCCTGGCCTGGGCGCTGGGGCCGCCGCG
TGCGAATCTGGTGGCACCTTCGCGCCTGTCTCGCTGCTTTCGATAAGTCTCTAGCCATTTAAAATTTTTG
ATGACCTGCTGCGACGCTTTTTTTCTGGCAAGATAGTCTTGTAAATGCGGGCCAAGATCTGCACACTGGT
ATTTCGGTTTTTGGGGCCGCGGGCGGCGACGGGGCCCGTGCGTCCCAGCGCACATGTTCGGCGAGGCGGG
GCCTGCGAGCGCGGCCACCGAGAATCGGACGGGGGTAGTCTCAAGCTGGCCGGCCTGCTCTGGTGCCTGG
CCTCGCGCCGCCGTGTATCGCCCCGCCCTGGGCGGCAAGGCTGGCCCGGTCGGCACCAGTTGCGTGAGCG
GAAAGATGGCCGCTTCCCGGCCCTGCTGCAGGGAGCTCAAAATGGAGGACGCGGCGCTCGGGAGAGCGGG
CGGGTGAGTCACCCACACAAAGGAAAAGGGCCTTTCCGTCCTCAGCCGTCGCTTCATGTGACTCCACGGA
GTACCGGGCGCCGTCCAGGCACCTCGATTAGTTCTCGAGCTTTTGGAGTACGTCGTCTTTAGGTTGGGGG
GAGGGGTTTTATGCGATGGAGTTTCCCCACACTGAGTGGGTGGAGACTGAAGTTAGGCCAGCTTGGCACT
TGATGTAATTCTCCTTGGAATTTGCCCTTTTTAAGTTTGGATCTTGGTTCATTCTCAAGCCTCAGACAGT
GGTTCAAAGTTTTTTTCTTCCATTTCAGGTGTCGTGAGGGGATCTGGAGCTCTCGAGAATTCTCACGCGG
CCACCATGGTGAGCAAGGGCGAGGAGCTGTTCACCGGGGTGGTGCCCATCCTGGTCGAGCTGGACGGCGA
CGTAAACGGCCACAAGTTCAGCGTGTCCGGCGAGGGCGAGGGCGATGCCACCTACGGCAAGCTGACCCTG
AAGTTCATCTGCACCACCGGCAAGCTGCCCGTGCCCTGGCCCACCCTCGTGACCACCCTGACCTACGGCG
TGCAGTGCTTCAGCCGCTACCCCGACCACATGAAGCAGCACGACTTCTTCAAGTCCGCCATGCCCGAAGG
CTACGTCCAGGAGCGCACCATCTTCTTCAAGGACGACGGCAACTACAAGACCCGCGCCGAGGTGAAGTTC
GAGGGCGACACCCTGGTGAACCGCATCGAGCTGAAGGGCATCGACTTCAAGGAGGACGGCAACATCCTGG
GGCACAAGCTGGAGTACAACTACAACAGCCACAACGTCTATATCATGGCCGACAAGCAGAAGAACGGCAT
CAAGGTGAACTTCAAGATCCGCCACAACATCGAGGACGGCAGCGTGCAGCTCGCCGACCACTACCAGCAG
AACACCCCCATCGGCGACGGCCCCGTGCTGCTGCCCGACAACCACTACCTGAGCACCCAGTCCGCCCTGA
GCAAAGACCCCAACGAGAAGCGCGATCACATGGTCCTGCTGGAGTTCGTGACCGCCGCCGGGATCACTCT
CGGCATGGACGAGCTGTACAAGTAACAGATCGGCGTGATGGAAGAGTAAAGCGGCCGCGACTCTAGAGTC
GACCTGCAGGCATGCAAGCTTGCAGGCATGCAAGCTTGATATCAAGCTTATCGATAATCAACCTCTGGAT
TACAAAATTTGTGAAAGATTGACTGGTATTCTTAACTATGTTGCTCCTTTTACGCTATGTGGATACGCTG
CTTTAATGCCTTTGTATCATGCTATTGCTTCCCGTATGGCTTTCATTTTCTCCTCCTTGTATAAATCCTG
GTTGCTGTCTCTTTATGAGGAGTTGTGGCCCGTTGTCAGGCAACGTGGCGTGGTGTGCACTGTGTTTGCT
GACGCAACCCCCACTGGTTGGGGCATTGCCACCACCTGTCAGCTCCTTTCCGGGACTTTCGCTTTCCCCC
TCCCTATTGCCACGGCGGAACTCATCGCCGCCTGCCTTGCCCGCTGCTGGACAGGGGCTCGGCTGTTGGG
CACTGACAATTCCGTGGTGTTGTCGGGGAAATCATCGTCCTTTCCTTGGCTGCTCGCCTGTGTTGCCACC
TGGATTCTGCGCGGGACGTCCTTCTGCTACGTCCCTTCGGCCCTCAATCCAGCGGACCTTCCTTCCCGCG
GCCTGCTGCCGGCTCTGCGGCCTCTTCCGCGTCTTCGCCTTCGCCCTCAGACGAGTCGGATCTCCCTTTG
GGCCGCCTCCCCGCCGAAAGGAGCGCACGACCCCATGCATCGATACTAGTTAAAAGTTTTGTTACTTTAT
AGAAGAAATTTTGAGTTTTTGTTTTTTTTTAATAAATAAATAAACATAAATAAATTGTTTGTTGAATTTA
TTATTAGTATGTAAGTGTAAATATAATAAAACTTAATATCTATTCAAATTAATAAATAAACCTCGATATA
CAGACCGATAAAACACATGCGTCAATTTTACGCATGATTATCTTTAACGTACGTCACAATATGATTATCT
TTCTAGGGTTAATCTAGTATACGCGTATGCGGCCGCTTAATTAATCCATGGCGCCTGATGCGGTATTTTC
TCCTTACGCATCTGTGCGGTATTTCACACCGCATATGGTGCACTCTCAGTACAATCTGCTCTGATGCCGC
ATAGTTAAGCCAGCCCCGACACCCGCCAACACCCGCTGACGCGCCCTGACGGGCTTGTCTGCTCCCGGCA
TCCGCTTACAGACAAGCTGTGACCGTCTCCGGGAGCTGCATGTGTCAGAGGTTTTCACCGTCATCACCGA
AACGCGCGAGACGAAAGGGCCTCGTGATACGCCTATTTTTATAGGTTAATGTCATGATAATAATGGTTTC
TTAGACGTCAGGTGGCACTTTTCGGGGAAATGTGCGCGGAACCCCTATTTGTTTATTTTTCTAAATACAT
TCAAATATGTATCCGCTCATGAGACAATAACCCTGATAAATGCTTCAATAATATTGAAAAAGGAAGAGTA
TGAGTATTCAACATTTCCGTGTCGCCCTTATTCCCTTTTTTGCGGCATTTTGCCTTCCTGTTTTTGCTCA
CCCAGAAACGCTGGTGAAAGTAAAAGATGCTGAAGATCAGTTGGGTGCACGAGTGGGTTACATCGAACTG
GATCTCAACAGCGGTAAGATCCTTGAGAGTTTTCGCCCCGAAGAACGTTTTCCAATGATGAGCACTTTTA
AAGTTCTGCTATGTGGCGCGGTATTATCCCGTATTGACGCCGGGCAAGAGCAACTCGGTCGCCGCATACA
CTATTCTCAGAATGACTTGGTTGAGTACTCACCAGTCACAGAAAAGCATCTTACGGATGGCATGACAGTA
AGAGAATTATGCAGTGCTGCCATAACCATGAGTGATAACACTGCGGCCAACTTACTTCTGACAACGATCG
GAGGACCGAAGGAGCTAACCGCTTTTTTGCACAACATGGGGGATCATGTAACTCGCCTTGATCGTTGGGA
ACCGGAGCTGAATGAAGCCATACCAAACGACGAGCGTGACACCACGATGCCTGTAGCAATGGCAACAACG
TTGCGCAAACTATTAACTGGCGAACTACTTACTCTAGCTTCCCGGCAACAATTAATAGACTGGATGGAGG
CGGATAAAGTTGCAGGACCACTTCTGCGCTCGGCCCTTCCGGCTGGCTGGTTTATTGCTGATAAATCTGG
AGCCGGTGAGCGTGGGTCTCGCGGTATCATTGCAGCACTGGGGCCAGATGGTAAGCCCTCCCGTATCGTA
GTTATCTACACGACGGGGAGTCAGGCAACTATGGATGAACGAAATAGACAGATCGCTGAGATAGGTGCCT
CACTGATTAAGCATTGGTAACTGTCAGACCAAGTTTACTCATATATACTTTAGATTGATTTAAAACTTCA
TTTTTAATTTAAAAGGATCTAGGTGAAGATCCTTTTTGATAATCTCATGACCAAAATCCCTTAACGTGAG
TTTTCGTTCCACTGAGCGTCAGACCCCGTAGAAAAGATCAAAGGATCTTCTTGAGATCCTTTTTTTCTGC
GCGTAATCTGCTGCTTGCAAACAAAAAAACCACCGCTACCAGCGGTGGTTTGTTTGCCGGATCAAGAGCT
ACCAACTCTTTTTCCGAAGGTAACTGGCTTCAGCAGAGCGCAGATACCAAATACTGTTCTTCTAGTGTAG
CCGTAGTTAGGCCACCACTTCAAGAACTCTGTAGCACCGCCTACATACCTCGCTCTGCTAATCCTGTTAC
CAGTGGCTGCTGCCAGTGGCGATAAGTCGTGTCTTACCGGGTTGGACTCAAGACGATAGTTACCGGATAA
GGCGCAGCGGTCGGGCTGAACGGGGGGTTCGTGCACACAGCCCAGCTTGGAGCGAACGACCTACACCGAA
CTGAGATACCTACAGCGTGAGCTATGAGAAAGCGCCACGCTTCCCGAAGGGAGAAAGGCGGACAGGTATC
CGGTAAGCGGCAGGGTCGGAACAGGAGAGCGCACGAGGGAGCTTCCAGGGGGAAACGCCTGGTATCTTTA
TAGTCCTGTCGGGTTTCGCCACCTCTGACTTGAGCGTCGATTTTTGTGATGCTCGTCAGGGGGGCGGAGC
CTATGGAAAAACGCCAGCAACGCGGCCTTTTTACGGTTCCTGGCCTTTTGCTGGCCTTTTGCTCACATGT
TCTTTCCTGCGTTATCCCCTGATTCTGTGGATAACCGTATTACCGCCTTTGAGTGAGCTGATACCGCTCG
CCGCAGCCGAACGACCGAGCGCAGCGAGTCAGTGAGCGAGGAAGCGGAAGAGCGCCCAATACGCAAACCG
CCTCTCCCCGCGCGTTGGCCGATTCATTAATGCAGCTGGCACGACAGGTTTCCCGACTGGAAAGCGGGCA
GTGAGCGCAACGCAATTAATGTGAGTTAGCTCACTCATTAGGCACCCCAGGCTTTACACTTTATGCTTCC
GGCTCGTATGTTGTGTGGAATTGTGAGCGGATAACAATTTCACACAGGAAACAGCTATGACCATGATTAC
GCC
